Addgene plasmid #184703: pLV-EF1a-GFP ArgSen delta Rad23b UbL
Purpose: Lentiviral transfer plasmid for expression of GFP ArgSen delta Rad23b UbL
Depositing lab: Brian Van Tine. Depositing organization: Washington University in Saint Louis. Publication: Intracellular arginine-dependent translation sensor reveals the dynamics of arginine starvation response and resistance in ASS1-negative cells. Rogers LC, Zhou J, Baker A, Schutt CR, Panda PK, Van Tine BA. Cancer Metab. 2021 Jan 21;9(1):4. doi: 10.1186/s40170-021-00238-9. PubMed 33478587.
Backbone
  Vector backbone: pLV-EF1a-IRES-Puro
  Backbone manufacturer: Addgene
  Backbone size w/o insert (bp): 8693
  Vector type: Mammalian Expression, Lentiviral
  Selectable markers: Puromycin
Growth in bacteria
  Bacterial resistance: Ampicillin, 100 μg/mL
  Growth temperature: 37°C
  Growth strain: NEB Stable
  Copy number: High Copy
Gene/Insert
  Gene/Insert name: GFP ArgSen delta Rad23b UbL
  Species: Synthetic
  Insert size (bp): 1290
  Promoter: EF1a
  Cloning method: Restriction Enzyme; 5′ cloning site AscI (not destroyed); 3′ cloning site NotI (not destroyed)
  Sequencing primers: 5′ TCAAGCCTCAGACAGTGGTTC; 3′ CTTCGGCCAGTAACGTTAGG
Terms and licenses: Academic/Nonprofit Terms; Industry Terms: Not Available to Industry
How to cite: pLV-EF1a-GFP ArgSen delta Rad23b UbL was a gift from Brian Van Tine (Addgene plasmid # 184703 ; http://n2t.net/addgene:184703 ; RRID:Addgene_184703)
