[The description below was written by a language model from this plasmid's Addgene catalogue record and pLannotate feature annotations shown in this document.]
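Description:
pLV-EF1a-GFP ArgSen delta Rad23b UbL is an HIV-1-based lentiviral transfer plasmid built on the pLV-EF1a-IRES-Puro backbone for stable expression of a synthetic reporter in mammalian cells. In bacteria it is maintained through a high-copy ColE1/pUC-type origin and selected with ampicillin via the β-lactamase gene. The viral portion is flanked by two annotated HIV-1 LTR elements, which lie next to nef-derived sequence. It also carries the Ψ packaging signal with an adjoining gag fragment, the Rev response element for Rev-dependent nuclear export of the genomic RNA, and the cPPT/CTS. A WPRE sits near the 3′ end to boost transcript expression. Packaging functions are not encoded, so they must be supplied in trans to produce virus.

The payload is driven by the human EF-1α core promoter with its intron A. The roughly 1.3 kb insert, cloned between AscI and NotI, is annotated as short fragments matching human thymidylate synthase and the measles virus P/V phosphoprotein, followed after an unannotated stretch by EGFP. The record does not explain the role of these upstream segments. The name indicates a GFP-based "ArgSen" arginine sensor variant lacking a Rad23b ubiquitin-like (UbL) domain, and no Rad23b feature is annotated. Downstream, an EMCV IRES links puromycin N-acetyltransferase to the same transcript, so puromycin selection enriches for transduced cells that express the sensor. The associated publication describes an intracellular arginine-dependent translation sensor used to follow arginine starvation responses and resistance in ASS1-negative cells. This deletion variant was deposited with that work, although its specific experimental role is not stated.
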