Features (pLannotate 1.2.2; 25 found; start..end, strand, type, name):
    244..501     +  LTR            5' LTR (truncated): truncated 5' long terminal repeat (LTR) from HIV-1
    653..669     -  protein_bind   lac operator: The lac repressor binds to the lac operator to inhibit transcription in E. coli. This inhibition can be relieved by adding lactose or isopropyl-β-D-thiogalactopyranoside (IPTG). lac repressor encoded by lacI
    677..707     -  promoter       lac promoter: promoter for the E. coli lac operon
    722..743     -  protein_bind   CAP binding site: CAP binding activates transcription in the presence of cAMP. E. coli catabolite activator protein
    756..848     -  CDS            lacI (fragment): lac repressor; lacI; The lac repressor binds to the lac operator to inhibit transcription in E. coli. This inhibition can be relieved by adding lactose or isopropyl-β-D-thiogalactopyranoside (IPTG).
   1031..1619    -  rep_origin     ori: high-copy-number ColE1/pMB1/pBR322/pUC origin of replication
   1790..2650    -  CDS            AmpR: β-lactamase; bla; confers resistance to ampicillin, carbenicillin, and related antibiotics
   2651..2755    -  promoter       AmpR promoter: bla
   2803..2937    +  polyA_signal   SV40 poly(A) signal: SV40 polyadenylation signal
   3104..3433    +  CDS            nef (fragment): NEF_HV1BR - Experimental evidence at protein level: Swiss-Prot protein existence level 1. Extracellular Nef protein targets CD4(+) T-lymphocytes for apoptosis by interacting with CXCR4 surface receptors (PubMed:14990729). From Human immunodeficiency virus type 1 group M subtype B (isolate BRU/LAI) (HIV-1).
   3481..3738    +  LTR            5' LTR (truncated): truncated 5' long terminal repeat (LTR) from HIV-1
   3785..3910    +  misc_feature   HIV-1 Ψ: packaging signal of human immunodeficiency virus type 1
   3894..4232    +  CDS            HIV-1 gag (fragment): gag protein from human immunodeficiency virus 1; gag
   4407..4640    +  misc_feature   RRE: The Rev response element (RRE) of HIV-1 allows for Rev-dependent mRNA export from the nucleus to the cytoplasm.
   5017..5117    +  CDS            Rev (fragment): human immunodeficiency virus 1 (HIV-1) Rev protein; rev; enhances nuclear export of unspliced and incompletely spliced viral mRNAs
   5132..5247    +  misc_feature   cPPT/CTS: central polypurine tract and central termination sequence of HIV-1 (lacking the first T)
   5325..5536    +  promoter       EF-1α core promoter: core promoter for human elongation factor EF-1α
   5537..6475    +  intron         EF-1α intron A: intron upstream of the start codon of human EF-1α
   6509..6598    +  CDS            TYMS (fragment): TYSY_HUMAN - Also known as TS. Experimental evidence at protein level: Swiss-Prot protein existence level 1. Contributes to the de novo mitochondrial thymidylate biosynthesis pathway. From Homo sapiens (Human).
   6593..6841    +  CDS            P/V (fragment): PHOSP_MEASE - Experimental evidence at protein level: Swiss-Prot protein existence level 1. Essential component of the RNA polymerase and the nascent chain assembly complex. Also required during RNA synthesis. From Measles virus (strain Edmonston) (MeV) (Subacute sclerose panencephalitis virus).
   7040..7756    +  CDS            EGFP: EGFP is a basic (constitutively fluorescent) green fluorescent protein published in 1996, derived from Aequorea victoria. It is reported to be a rapidly-maturing weak dimer with moderate acid sensitivity.
   7869..8430    +  misc_feature   IRES: internal ribosome entry site (IRES) of the encephalomyocarditis virus (EMCV)
   8433..9032    +  CDS            PuroR: puromycin N-acetyltransferase; pac from Streptomyces alboniger; confers resistance to puromycin
   9056..9644    +  misc_feature   WPRE: woodchuck hepatitis virus posttranscriptional regulatory element
   9661..196     +  CDS            nef (fragment) (across the origin): NEF_HV1BR - Experimental evidence at protein level: Swiss-Prot protein existence level 1. Extracellular Nef protein targets CD4(+) T-lymphocytes for apoptosis by interacting with CXCR4 surface receptors (PubMed:14990729). From Human immunodeficiency virus type 1 group M subtype B (isolate BRU/LAI) (HIV-1).
>Addgene plasmid #184703 | pLV-EF1a-GFP ArgSen delta Rad23b UbL | addgene full sequence | sequence record 363294 | Addgene NGS Result
GTGCTACAAGCTAGTACCAGTTGAGCCAGATAAGGTAGAAGAGGCCAATAAAGGAGAGAACACCAGCTTG
TTACACCCTGTGAGCCTGCATGGGATGGATGACCCGGAGAGAGAAGTGTTAGAGTGGAGGTTTGACAGCC
GCCTAGCATTTCATCACGTGGCCCGAGAGCTGCATCCGGAGTACTTCAAGAACTGCTGATATCGAGCTTG
CTACAAGGGACTTTCCGCTGGGGACTTTCCAGGGAGGCGTGGCCTGGGCGGGACTGGGGAGTGGCGAGCC
CTCAGATCCTGCATATAAGCAGCTGCTTTTTGCCTGTACTGGGTCTCTCTGGTTAGACCAGATCTGAGCC
TGGGAGCTCTCTGGCTAACTAGGGAACCCACTGCTTAAGCCTCAATAAAGCTTGCCTTGAGTGCTTCAAG
TAGTGTGTGCCCGTCTGTTGTGTGACTCTGGTAACTAGAGATCCCTCAGACCCTTTTAGTCAGTGTGGAA
AATCTCTAGCAGTAGTAGTTCATGTCATCTTATTATTCAGTATTTATAACTTGCAAAGAAATGAATATCA
GAGAGTGAGAGGCCTTGACATTGCTAGCGTTTACCGTCGACCTCTAGCTAGAGCTTGGCGTAATCATGGT
CATAGCTGTTTCCTGTGTGAAATTGTTATCCGCTCACAATTCCACACAACATACGAGCCGGAAGCATAAA
GTGTAAAGCCTGGGGTGCCTAATGAGTGAGCTAACTCACATTAATTGCGTTGCGCTCACTGCCCGCTTTC
CAGTCGGGAAACCTGTCGTGCCAGCTGCATTAATGAATCGGCCAACGCGCGGGGAGAGGCGGTTTGCGTA
TTGGGCGCTCTTCCGCTTCCTCGCTCACTGACTCGCTGCGCTCGGTCGTTCGGCTGCGGCGAGCGGTATC
AGCTCACTCAAAGGCGGTAATACGGTTATCCACAGAATCAGGGGATAACGCAGGAAAGAACATGTGAGCA
AAAGGCCAGCAAAAGGCCAGGAACCGTAAAAAGGCCGCGTTGCTGGCGTTTTTCCATAGGCTCCGCCCCC
CTGACGAGCATCACAAAAATCGACGCTCAAGTCAGAGGTGGCGAAACCCGACAGGACTATAAAGATACCA
GGCGTTTCCCCCTGGAAGCTCCCTCGTGCGCTCTCCTGTTCCGACCCTGCCGCTTACCGGATACCTGTCC
GCCTTTCTCCCTTCGGGAAGCGTGGCGCTTTCTCATAGCTCACGCTGTAGGTATCTCAGTTCGGTGTAGG
TCGTTCGCTCCAAGCTGGGCTGTGTGCACGAACCCCCCGTTCAGCCCGACCGCTGCGCCTTATCCGGTAA
CTATCGTCTTGAGTCCAACCCGGTAAGACACGACTTATCGCCACTGGCAGCAGCCACTGGTAACAGGATT
AGCAGAGCGAGGTATGTAGGCGGTGCTACAGAGTTCTTGAAGTGGTGGCCTAACTACGGCTACACTAGAA
GAACAGTATTTGGTATCTGCGCTCTGCTGAAGCCAGTTACCTTCGGAAAAAGAGTTGGTAGCTCTTGATC
CGGCAAACAAACCACCGCTGGTAGCGGTGGTTTTTTTGTTTGCAAGCAGCAGATTACGCGCAGAAAAAAA
GGATCTCAAGAAGATCCTTTGATCTTTTCTACGGGGTCTGACGCTCAGTGGAACGAAAACTCACGTTAAG
GGATTTTGGTCATGAGATTATCAAAAAGGATCTTCACCTAGATCCTTTTAAATTAAAAATGAAGTTTTAA
ATCAATCTAAAGTATATATGAGTAAACTTGGTCTGACAGTTACCAATGCTTAATCAGTGAGGCACCTATC
TCAGCGATCTGTCTATTTCGTTCATCCATAGTTGCCTGACTCCCCGTCGTGTAGATAACTACGATACGGG
AGGGCTTACCATCTGGCCCCAGTGCTGCAATGATACCGCGAGACCCACGCTCACCGGCTCCAGATTTATC
AGCAATAAACCAGCCAGCCGGAAGGGCCGAGCGCAGAAGTGGTCCTGCAACTTTATCCGCCTCCATCCAG
TCTATTAATTGTTGCCGGGAAGCTAGAGTAAGTAGTTCGCCAGTTAATAGTTTGCGCAACGTTGTTGCCA
TTGCTACAGGCATCGTGGTGTCACGCTCGTCGTTTGGTATGGCTTCATTCAGCTCCGGTTCCCAACGATC
AAGGCGAGTTACATGATCCCCCATGTTGTGCAAAAAAGCGGTTAGCTCCTTCGGTCCTCCGATCGTTGTC
AGAAGTAAGTTGGCCGCAGTGTTATCACTCATGGTTATGGCAGCACTGCATAATTCTCTTACTGTCATGC
CATCCGTAAGATGCTTTTCTGTGACTGGTGAGTACTCAACCAAGTCATTCTGAGAATAGTGTATGCGGCG
ACCGAGTTGCTCTTGCCCGGCGTCAATACGGGATAATACCGCGCCACATAGCAGAACTTTAAAAGTGCTC
ATCATTGGAAAACGTTCTTCGGGGCGAAAACTCTCAAGGATCTTACCGCTGTTGAGATCCAGTTCGATGT
AACCCACTCGTGCACCCAACTGATCTTCAGCATCTTTTACTTTCACCAGCGTTTCTGGGTGAGCAAAAAC
AGGAAGGCAAAATGCCGCAAAAAAGGGAATAAGGGCGACACGGAAATGTTGAATACTCATACTCTTCCTT
TTTCAATATTATTGAAGCATTTATCAGGGTTATTGTCTCATGAGCGGATACATATTTGAATGTATTTAGA
AAAATAAACAAATAGGGGTTCCGCGCACATTTCCCCGAAAAGTGCCACCTGACGTCGACGGATCGGGAGA
TCAACTTGTTTATTGCAGCTTATAATGGTTACAAATAAAGCAATAGCATCACAAATTTCACAAATAAAGC
ATTTTTTTCACTGCATTCTAGTTGTGGTTTGTCCAAACTCATCAATGTATCTTATCATGTCTGGATCAAC
TGGATAACTCAAGCTAACCAAAATCATCCCAAACTTCCCACCCCATACCCTATTACCACTGCCAATTACC
TGTGGTTTCATTTACTCTAAACCTGTGATTCCTCTGAATTATTTTCATTTTAAAGAAATTGTATTTGTTA
AATATGTACTACAAACTTAGTAGTTGGAAGGGCTAATTCACTCCCAAAGAAGACAAGATATCCTTGATCT
GTGGATCTACCACACACAAGGCTACTTCCCTGATTAGCAGAACTACACACCAGGGCCAGGGGTCAGATAT
CCACTGACCTTTGGATGGTGCTACAAGCTAGTACCAGTTGAGCCAGATAAGGTAGAAGAGGCCAATAAAG
GAGAGAACACCAGCTTGTTACACCCTGTGAGCCTGCATGGGATGGATGACCCGGAGAGAGAAGTGTTAGA
GTGGAGGTTTGACAGCCGCCTAGCATTTCATCACGTGGCCCGAGAGCTGCATCCGGAGTACTTCAAGAAC
TGCTGATATCGAGCTTGCTACAAGGGACTTTCCGCTGGGGACTTTCCAGGGAGGCGTGGCCTGGGCGGGA
CTGGGGAGTGGCGAGCCCTCAGATCCTGCATATAAGCAGCTGCTTTTTGCCTGTACTGGGTCTCTCTGGT
TAGACCAGATCTGAGCCTGGGAGCTCTCTGGCTAACTAGGGAACCCACTGCTTAAGCCTCAATAAAGCTT
GCCTTGAGTGCTTCAAGTAGTGTGTGCCCGTCTGTTGTGTGACTCTGGTAACTAGAGATCCCTCAGACCC
TTTTAGTCAGTGTGGAAAATCTCTAGCAGTGGCGCCCGAACAGGGACTTGAAAGCGAAAGGGAAACCAGA
GGAGCTCTCTCGACGCAGGACTCGGCTTGCTGAAGCGCGCACGGCAAGAGGCGAGGGGCGGCGACTGGTG
AGTACGCCAAAAATTTTGACTAGCGGAGGCTAGAAGGAGAGAGATGGGTGCGAGAGCGTCAGTATTAAGC
GGGGGAGAATTAGATCGCGATGGGAAAAAATTCGGTTAAGGCCAGGGGGAAAGAAAAAATATAAATTAAA
ACATATAGTATGGGCAAGCAGGGAGCTAGAACGATTCGCAGTTAATCCTGGCCTGTTAGAAACATCAGAA
GGCTGTAGACAAATACTGGGACAGCTACAACCATCCCTTCAGACAGGATCAGAAGAACTTAGATCATTAT
ATAATACAGTAGCAACCCTCTATTGTGTGCATCAAAGGATAGAGATAAAAGACACCAAGGAAGCTTTAGA
CAAGATAGAGGAAGAGCAAAACAAAAGTAAGACCACCGCACAGCAAGCGGCCGGCCGCTGATCTTCAGAC
CTGGAGGAGGAGATATGAGGGACAATTGGAGAAGTGAATTATATAAATATAAAGTAGTAAAAATTGAACC
ATTAGGAGTAGCACCCACCAAGGCAAAGAGAAGAGTGGTGCAGAGAGAAAAAAGAGCAGTGGGAATAGGA
GCTTTGTTCCTTGGGTTCTTGGGAGCAGCAGGAAGCACTATGGGCGCAGCGTCAATGACGCTGACGGTAC
AGGCCAGACAATTATTGTCTGGTATAGTGCAGCAGCAGAACAATTTGCTGAGGGCTATTGAGGCGCAACA
GCATCTGTTGCAACTCACAGTCTGGGGCATCAAGCAGCTCCAGGCAAGAATCCTGGCTGTGGAAAGATAC
CTAAAGGATCAACAGCTCCTGGGGATTTGGGGTTGCTCTGGAAAACTCATTTGCACCACTGCTGTGCCTT
GGAATGCTAGTTGGAGTAATAAATCTCTGGAACAGATTTGGAATCACACGACCTGGATGGAGTGGGACAG
AGAAATTAACAATTACACAAGCTTAATACACTCCTTAATTGAAGAATCGCAAAACCAGCAAGAAAAGAAT
GAACAAGAATTATTGGAATTAGATAAATGGGCAAGTTTGTGGAATTGGTTTAACATAACAAATTGGCTGT
GGTATATAAAATTATTCATAATGATAGTAGGAGGCTTGGTAGGTTTAAGAATAGTTTTTGCTGTACTTTC
TATAGTGAATAGAGTTAGGCAGGGATATTCACCATTATCGTTTCAGACCCACCTCCCAACCCCGAGGGGA
CCCGACAGGCCCGAAGGAATAGAAGAAGAAGGTGGAGAGAGAGACAGAGACAGATCCATTCGATTAGTGA
ACGGATCTCGACGGTATCGCCTTTAAAAGAAAAGGGGGGATTGGGGGGTACAGTGCAGGGGAAAGAATAG
TAGACATAATAGCAACAGACATACAAACTAAAGAATTACAAAAACAAATTACAAAAATTCAAAATTTTCG
GGTTTATTACAGGGACAGCAGAGATCCAGTTTATCGATGAGGCCCTTTCGTCTTCACTCGAGGTGCCCGT
CAGTGGGCAGAGCGCACATCGCCCACAGTCCCCGAGAAGTTGGGGGGAGGGGTCGGCAATTGAACCGGTG
CCTAGAGAAGGTGGCGCGGGGTAAACTGGGAAAGTGATGTCGTGTACTGGCTCCGCCTTTTTCCCGAGGG
TGGGGGAGAACCGTATATAAGTGCAGTAGTCGCCGTGAACGTTCTTTTTCGCAACGGGTTTGCCGCCAGA
ACACAGGTAAGTGCCGTGTGTGGTTCCCGCGGGCCTGGCCTCTTTACGGGTTATGGCCCTTGCGTGCCTT
GAATTACTTCCACCTGGCTGCAGTACGTGATTCTTGATCCCGAGCTTCGGGTTGGAAGTGGGTGGGAGAG
TTCGAGGCCTTGCGCTTAAGGAGCCCCTTCGCCTCGTGCTTGAGTTGAGGCCTGGCCTGGGCGCTGGGGC
CGCCGCGTGCGAATCTGGTGGCACCTTCGCGCCTGTCTCGCTGCTTTCGATAAGTCTCTAGCCATTTAAA
ATTTTTGATGACCTGCTGCGACGCTTTTTTTCTGGCAAGATAGTCTTGTAAATGCGGGCCAAGATCTGCA
CACTGGTATTTCGGTTTTTGGGGCCGCGGGCGGCGACGGGGCCCGTGCGTCCCAGCGCACATGTTCGGCG
AGGCGGGGCCTGCGAGCGCGGCCACCGAGAATCGGACGGGGGTAGTCTCAAGCTGGCCGGCCTGCTCTGG
TGCCTGGCCTCGCGCCGCCGTGTATCGCCCCGCCCTGGGCGGCAAGGCTGGCCCGGTCGGCACCAGTTGC
GTGAGCGGAAAGATGGCCGCTTCCCGGCCCTGCTGCAGGGAGCTCAAAATGGAGGACGCGGCGCTCGGGA
GAGCGGGCGGGTGAGTCACCCACACAAAGGAAAAGGGCCTTTCCGTCCTCAGCCGTCGCTTCATGTGACT
CCACGGAGTACCGGGCGCCGTCCAGGCACCTCGATTAGTTCTCGAGCTTTTGGAGTACGTCGTCTTTAGG
TTGGGGGGAGGGGTTTTATGCGATGGAGTTTCCCCACACTGAGTGGGTGGAGACTGAAGTTAGGCCAGCT
TGGCACTTGATGTAATTCTCCTTGGAATTTGCCCTTTTTGAGTTTGGATCTTGGTTCATTCTCAAGCCTC
AGACAGTGGTTCAAAGTTTTTTTCTTCCATTTCAGGTGTCGTGAGGATCTGGCGCGCCCACCATGGCGCC
TGTTGCTGGGTCCGAACTCCCCCGACGCCCTCTCCCTCCAGCGGCGCAGGAAAGGGACGCAGAACCTCGC
CCCCCCCACGGGGGACTTGGTAAGGACCCCAATGATCCCACAGCTGACGTAGAGATCAACCCGGACTTGA
AACCGATAATCGGGCGAGACAGCGGAAGGGCGTTGGCGGAAGTCCTGAAAAAACCAGTGGCTTCCCGACA
GCTTCAAGGCATGACCAATGGGCGAACGTCTTCAAGGGGACAACTGCTGAAAGAGTTTCAGCTGAAACCA
ATTGGAAAGAAGATGAGCTCCGCTGTTGGCTTTGTGCCCGATACCGGCCCTATGCATGCTAGCGGATTCG
AATCTAGAGGATCAGCGGGTTCAGCGGCAGGTAGCGGCGAGTTCCGCGAAAGGTGCCGGCCACGGGACCG
CTATAGGCCACGCGAAAGATGCAGGTGTAGGGACCGGATGCGGGCGAGGGAGCGGACGAGACAACGGGAC
AGGTGTAGGTCACGAGAGAGGGAATTCGTCGACGGATCCATGGTGAGCAAGGGCGAGGAGCTGTTCACCG
GGGTGGTGCCCATCCTGGTCGAGCTGGACGGCGACGTAAACGGCCACAAGTTCAGCGTGTCCGGCGAGGG
CGAGGGCGATGCCACCTACGGCAAGCTGACCCTGAAGTTCATCTGCACCACCGGCAAGCTGCCCGTGCCC
TGGCCCACCCTCGTGACCACCCTGACCTACGGCGTGCAGTGCTTCAGCCGCTACCCCGACCACATGAAGC
AGCACGACTTCTTCAAGTCCGCCATGCCCGAAGGCTACGTCCAGGAGCGCACCATCTTCTTCAAGGACGA
CGGCAACTACAAGACCCGCGCCGAGGTGAAGTTCGAGGGCGACACCCTGGTGAACCGCATCGAGCTGAAG
GGCATCGACTTCAAGGAGGACGGCAACATCCTGGGGCACAAGCTGGAGTACAACTACAACAGCCACAACG
TCTATATCATGGCCGACAAGCAGAAGAACGGCATCAAGGTGAACTTCAAGATCCGCCACAACATCGAGGA
CGGCAGCGTGCAGCTCGCCGACCACTACCAGCAGAACACCCCCATCGGCGACGGCCCCGTGCTGCTGCCC
GACAACCACTACCTGAGCACCCAGTCCGCCCTGAGCAAAGACCCCAACGAGAAGCGCGATCACATGGTCC
TGCTGGAGTTCGTGACCGCCGCCGGGATCACTCTCGGCATGGACGAGCTGTACAAGCCAAAGAAGAAGCG
TAAGGTATAAGCGGCCGCTCTAGAGTCGACGGGCCGCGGTAACAATTGTTAACTAACTTAAGCTAGCAAC
GGTTTCCCTCTAGCGGGATCAATTCCGCCCCCCCCCCCTAACGTTACTGGCCGAAGCCGCTTGGAATAAG
GCCGGTGTGCGTTTGTCTATATGTTATTTTCCACCATATTGCCGTCTTTTGGCAATGTGAGGGCCCGGAA
ACCTGGCCCTGTCTTCTTGACGAGCATTCCTAGGGGTCTTTCCCCTCTCGCCAAAGGAATGCAAGGTCTG
TTGAATGTCGTGAAGGAAGCAGTTCCTCTGGAAGCTTCTTGAAGACAAACAACGTCTGTAGCGACCCTTT
GCAGGCAGCGGAACCCCCCACCTGGCGACAGGTGCCTCTGCGGCCAAAAGCCACGTGTATAAGATACACC
TGCAAAGGCGGCACAACCCCAGTGCCACGTTGTGAGTTGGATAGTTGTGGAAAGAGTCAAATGGCTCTCC
TCAAGCGTATTCAACAAGGGGCTGAAGGATGCCCAGAAGGTACCCCATTGTATGGGATCTGATCTGGGGC
CTCGGTGCACATGCTTTACATGTGTTTAGTCGAGGTTAAAAAAACGTCTAGGCCCCCCGAACCACGGGGA
CGTGGTTTTCCTTTGAAAAACACGATAATACCATGACCGAGTACAAGCCCACGGTGCGCCTCGCCACCCG
CGACGACGTCCCCAGGGCCGTACGCACCCTCGCCGCCGCGTTCGCCGACTACCCCGCCACGCGCCACACC
GTCGATCCGGACCGCCACATCGAGCGGGTCACCGAGCTGCAAGAACTCTTCCTCACGCGCGTCGGGCTCG
ACATCGGCAAGGTGTGGGTCGCGGACGACGGCGCCGCGGTGGCGGTCTGGACCACGCCGGAGAGCGTCGA
AGCGGGGGCGGTGTTCGCCGAGATCGGCCCGCGCATGGCCGAGTTGAGCGGTTCCCGGCTGGCCGCGCAG
CAACAGATGGAAGGCCTCCTGGCGCCGCACCGGCCCAAGGAGCCCGCGTGGTTCCTGGCCACCGTCGGCG
TCTCGCCCGACCACCAGGGCAAGGGTCTGGGCAGCGCCGTCGTGCTCCCCGGAGTGGAGGCGGCCGAGCG
CGCCGGGGTGCCCGCCTTCCTGGAGACCTCCGCGCCCCGCAACCTCCCCTTCTACGAGCGGCTCGGCTTC
ACCGTCACCGCCGACGTCGAGGTGCCCGAAGGACCGCGCACCTGGTGCATGACCCGCAAGCCCGGTGCCT
GACCCGGGCGGGGCGCGTCTGGAACAATCAACCTCTGGATTACAAAATTTGTGAAAGATTGACTGGTATT
CTTAACTATGTTGCTCCTTTTACGCTATGTGGATACGCTGCTTTAATGCCTTTGTATCATGCTATTGCTT
CCCGTATGGCTTTCATTTTCTCCTCCTTGTATAAATCCTGGTTGCTGTCTCTTTATGAGGAGTTGTGGCC
CGTTGTCAGGCAACGTGGCGTGGTGTGCACTGTGTTTGCTGACGCAACCCCCACTGGTTGGGGCATTGCC
ACCACCTGTCAGCTCCTTTCCGGGACTTTCGCTTTCCCCCTCCCTATTGCCACGGCGGAACTCATCGCCG
CCTGCCTTGCCCGCTGCTGGACAGGGGCTCGGCTGTTGGGCACTGACAATTCCGTGGTGTTGTCGGGGAA
GCTGACGTCCTTTCCATGGCTGCTCGCCTGTGTTGCCACCTGGATTCTGCGCGGGACGTCCTTCTGCTAC
GTCCCTTCGGCCCTCAATCCAGCGGACCTTCCTTCCCGCGGCCTGCTGCCGGCTCTGCGGCCTCTTCCGC
GTCTTCGCCTTCGCCCTCAGACGAGTCGGATCTCCCTTTGGGCCGCCTCCCCGCCTGGAATTAATTCTGC
AGTCGAGACCTAGAAAAACATGGAGCAATCACAAGTAGCAATACAGCAGCTACCAATGCTGATTGTGCCT
GGCTAGAAGCACAAGAGGAGGAGGAGGTGGGTTTTCCAGTCACACCTCAGGTACCTTTAAGACCAATGAC
TTACAAGGCAGCTGTAGATCTTAGCCACTTTTTAAAAGAAAAGAGGGGACTGGAAGGGCTAATTCACTCC
CAACGAAGACAAGATATCCTTGATCTGTGGATCTACCACACACAAGGCTACTTCCCTGATTAGCAGAACT
ACACACCAGGGCCAGGGGTCAGATATCCACTGACCTTTGGATG
